>Addgene plasmid #223984 | AiP12355 - pAAV-AiE0512h-minBG-SYFP2-WPRE3-BGHpA (Alias: CN2355) | addgene full sequence | sequence record 449758 | Addgene NGS Result
CCTGCAGGCAGCTGCGCGCTCGCTCGCTCACTGAGGCCGCCCGGGCAAAGCCCGGGCGTCGGGCGACCTT
TGGTCGCCCGGCCTCAGTGAGCGAGCGAGCGCGCAGAGAGGGAGTGGCCAACTCCATCACTAGGGGTTCC
TGCGGCCGCACGCGTTGTTTGATACTTAGGGGAATAGTGGGAAAAAATAGGTGACCCTTTATGTGGAAAA
TACATCACCTTCTTTAATCAAGATATCATGAAAGAAACACAGTGGTTTCCATTCAGATTAATTTATTCTC
CAGATGTCCTGATAGAGTGATTCAGCTGTGATAAAACGGTGGAGTCAGGTTTAGTTCTCCTCTTCGCGAG
CTAGTTCTCACACAATGAGTTGAATACAGTTCTCAGAAATCATTCTTACTTTCTTCCTCTTCTCCATCAA
CTTCCTCAGTCTGGGGATGAGAGATAGTATAATTCTGAGTAATCAGGCTCCTCTTGAAATCCCATTTCAG
CAGAAAACTGGCTGGGTTCCTAGCCAAAAAAGAACACCTGCCAGACTGACTTTTCCCTAGGTAATGTAAG
AAGCACAGATGTCATCAGTCACTGTTTACTTAACAATATATTTCCACTGGCCACAGTCTGGCCTTGTTTC
TTCCATTTCTGCTTCCACCTCTCATACAACTACAAAAACAGCCCTTGACGAGCTCGGGCTGGGCATAAAA
GTCAGGGCAGAGCCATCTATTGCTTACATTTGCTTCTGGGATCCAGATCTTTCGAAGCTAGCGCTACCGG
TCGCCACCATGGTGAGCAAGGGCGAGGAGCTGTTCACCGGGGTGGTGCCCATCCTGGTCGAGCTGGACGG
CGACGTAAACGGCCACAAGTTCAGCGTGTCCGGCGAGGGCGAGGGCGATGCCACCTACGGCAAGCTGACC
CTGAAGCTGATCTGCACCACCGGCAAGCTGCCCGTGCCCTGGCCCACCCTCGTGACCACCCTGGGCTACG
GCGTGCAGTGCTTCGCCCGCTACCCCGACCACATGAAGCAGCACGACTTCTTCAAGTCCGCCATGCCCGA
AGGCTACGTCCAGGAGCGCACCATCTTCTTCAAGGACGACGGCAACTACAAGACCCGCGCCGAGGTGAAG
TTCGAGGGCGACACCCTGGTGAACCGCATCGAGCTGAAGGGCATCGACTTCAAGGAGGACGGCAACATCC
TGGGGCACAAGCTGGAGTACAACTACAACAGCCACAACGTCTATATCACCGCCGACAAGCAGAAGAACGG
CATCAAGGCCAACTTCAAGATCCGCCACAACATCGAGGACGGCGGCGTGCAGCTCGCCGACCACTACCAG
CAGAACACCCCCATCGGCGACGGCCCCGTGCTGCTGCCCGACAACCACTACCTGAGCTACCAGTCCAAGC
TGAGCAAAGACCCCAACGAGAAGCGCGATCACATGGTCCTGCTGGAGTTCGTGACCGCCGCCGGGATCAC
TCTCGGCATGGACGAGCTGTACAAGTAAGTCGACGGCGCGCCGCGGCCGCGAATTCGATATCATAATCAA
CCTCTGGATTACAAAATTTGTGAAAGATTGACTGGTATTCTTAACTATGTTGCTCCTTTTACGCTATGTG
GATACGCTGCTTTAATGCCTTTGTATCATGCTATTGCTTCCCGTATGGCTTTCATTTTCTCCTCCTTGTA
TAAATCCTGGTTAGTTCTTGCCACGGCGGAACTCATCGCCGCCTGCCTTGCCCGCTGCTGGACAGGGGCT
CGGCTGTTGGGCACTGACAATTCCGTGGCTCGAGAGATCTTCGACTGTGCCTTCTAGTTGCCAGCCATCT
GTTGTTTGCCCCTCCCCCGTGCCTTCCTTGACCCTGGAAGGTGCCACTCCCACTGTCCTTTCCTAATAAA
ATGAGGAAATTGCATCGCATTGTCTGAGTAGGTGTCATTCTATTCTGGGGGGTGGGGTGGGGCAGGACAG
CAAGGGGGAGGATTGGGAAGACAATAGCAGGCATGAGATCTCACGTGCGGACCGAGCGGCCGCAGGAACC
CCTAGTGATGGAGTTGGCCACTCCCTCTCTGCGCGCTCGCTCGCTCACTGAGGCCGGGCGACCAAAGGTC
GCCCGACGCCCGGGCTTTGCCCGGGCGGCCTCAGTGAGCGAGCGAGCGCGCAGCTGCCTGCAGGGGCGCC
TGATGCGGTATTTTCTCCTTACGCATCTGTGCGGTATTTCACACCGCATA
[142 nt withheld, positions 2221-2362]
C
[141 nt withheld, positions 2364-2504]
CCTTTGACGTTGGAGTCCACGTTCTTT
[37 nt withheld, positions 2532-2568]
ACCCTATCTCGGGCTATTCTTTTGATTTATAAGGGATTTTGCCGATTTCGGCCTATTGGTTAAAAAATGA
GCTGATTTAACAAAAATTTAACGCGAATTTTAACAAAATATTAACGTTTACAATTTTATGGTGCACTCTC
AGTACAATCTGCTCTGATGCCGCATAGTTAAGCCAGCCCCGACACCCGCCAACACCCGCTGACGCGCCCT
GACGGGCTTGTCTGCTCCCGGCATCCGCTTACAGACAAGCTGTGACCGTCTCCGGGAGCTGCATGTGTCA
GAGGTTTTCACCGTCATCACCGAAACGCGCGAGACGAAAGGGCCTCGTGATACGCCTATTTTTATAGGTT
AATGTCATGATAATAATGGTTTCTTAGACGTCAGGTGGCACTTTTCGGGGAAATGTGCGCGGAACCCCTA
TTTGTTTATTTTTCTAAATACATTCAAATATGTATCCGCTCATGAGACAATAACCCTGATAAATGCTTCA
ATAATATTGAAAAAGGAAGAGTATGAGTATTCAACATTTCCGTGTCGCCCTTATTCCCTTTTTTGCGGCA
TTTTGCCTTCCTGTTTTTGCTCACCCAGAAACGCTGGTGAAAGTAAAAGATGCTGAAGATCAGTTGGGTG
CACGAGTGGGTTACATCGAACTGGATCTCAACAGCGGTAAGATCCTTGAGAGTTTTCGCCCCGAAGAACG
TTTTCCAATGATGAGCACTTTTAAAGTTCTGCTATGTGGCGCGGTATTATCCCGTATTGACGCCGGGCAA
GAGCAACTCGGTCGCCGCATACACTATTCTCAGAATGACTTGGTTGAGTACTCACCAGTCACAGAAAAGC
ATCTTACGGATGGCATGACAGTAAGAGAATTATGCAGTGCTGCCATAACCATGAGTGATAACACTGCGGC
CAACTTACTTCTGACAACGATCGGAGGACCGAAGGAGCTAACCGCTTTTTTGCACAACATGGGGGATCAT
GTAACTCGCCTTGATCGTTGGGAACCGGAGCTGAATGAAGCCATACCAAACGACGAGCGTGACACCACGA
TGCCTGTAGCAATGGCAACAACGTTGCGCAAACTATTAACTGGCGAACTACTTACTCTAGCTTCCCGGCA
ACAATTAATAGACTGGATGGAGGCGGATAAAGTTGCAGGACCACTTCTGCGCTCGGCCCTTCCGGCTGGC
TGGTTTATTGCTGATAAATCTGGAGCCGGTGAGCGTGGGTCTCGCGGTATCATTGCAGCACTGGGGCCAG
ATGGTAAGCCCTCCCGTATCGTAGTTATCTACACGACGGGGAGTCAGGCAACTATGGATGAACGAAATAG
ACAGATCGCTGAGATAGGTGCCTCACTGATTAAGCATTGGTAACTGTCAGACCAAGTTTACTCATATATA
CTTTAGATTGATTTAAAACTTCATTTTTAATTTAAAAGGATCTAGGTGAAGATCCTTTTTGATAATCTCA
TGACCAAAATCCCTTAACGTGAGTTTTCGTTCCACTGAGCGTCAGACCCCGTAGAAAAGATCAAAGGATC
TTCTTGAGATCCTTTTTTTCTGCGCGTAATCTGCTGCTTGCAAACAAAAAAACCACCGCTACCAGCGGTG
GTTTGTTTGCCGGATCAAGAGCTACCAACTCTTTTTCCGAAGGTAACTGGCTTCAGCAGAGCGCAGATAC
CAAATACTGTCCTTCTAGTGTAGCCGTAGTTAGGCCACCACTTCAAGAACTCTGTAGCACCGCCTACATA
CCTCGCTCTGCTAATCCTGTTACCAGTGGCTGCTGCCAGTGGCGATAAGTCGTGTCTTACCGGGTTGGAC
TCAAGACGATAGTTACCGGATAAGGCGCAGCGGTCGGGCTGAACGGGGGGTTCGTGCACACAGCCCAGCT
TGGAGCGAACGACCTACACCGAACTGAGATACCTACAGCGTGAGCTATGAGAAAGCGCCACGCTTCCCGA
AGGGAGAAAGGCGGACAGGTATCCGGTAAGCGGCAGGGTCGGAACAGGAGAGCGCACGAGGGAGCTTCCA
GGGGGAAACGCCTGGTATCTTTATAGTCCTGTCGGGTTTCGCCACCTCTGACTTGAGCGTCGATTTTTGT
GATGCTCGTCAGGGGGGCGGAGCCTATGGAAAAACGCCAGCAACGCGGCCTTTTTACGGTTCCTGGCCTT
TTGCTGGCCTTTTGCTCACATGT
Features (pLannotate 1.2.2; 13 found; start..end, strand, type, name):
      1..141     -  repeat_region  AAV2 ITR: inverted terminal repeat of adeno-associated virus serotype 2 inverted
    779..1495    +  CDS            SYFP2: SYFP2 is a basic (constitutively fluorescent) yellow fluorescent protein published in 2006, derived from Aequorea victoria. It is reported to be a very rapidly-maturing monomer with moderate acid sensitivity.
   1535..1692    +  misc_feature   WPRE (fragment): woodchuck hepatitis virus posttranscriptional regulatory element
   1698..1778    +  misc_feature   WPRE (fragment): woodchuck hepatitis virus posttranscriptional regulatory element
   1795..1906    +  polyA_signal   bGH poly(A) signal: bovine growth hormone polyadenylation signal
   2024..2164    +  repeat_region  AAV2 ITR: inverted terminal repeat of adeno-associated virus serotype 2 inverted
   2169..2220    -  misc_feature   bom (fragment): basis of mobility region from pBR322
   2239..2619    +  rep_origin     M13 ori (sequence partly withheld): M13 bacteriophage origin of replication; arrow indicates direction of (+) strand synthesis
   2695..2744    -  misc_feature   bom (fragment): basis of mobility region from pBR322
   2846..2881    -  CDS            rop (fragment): Rop protein, which maintains plasmids at low copy number; rop
   2976..3080    +  promoter       AmpR promoter: bla
   3081..3941    +  CDS            AmpR: β-lactamase; bla; confers resistance to ampicillin, carbenicillin, and related antibiotics
   4112..4700    +  rep_origin     ori: high-copy-number ColE1/pMB1/pBR322/pUC origin of replication
