[The description below was written by a language model from this plasmid's Addgene catalogue record and pLannotate feature annotations shown in this document.]
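Description:
AiP12355 - pAAV-AiE0512h-minBG-SYFP2-WPRE3-BGHpA (alias CN2355) is an AAV transfer plasmid of about 4.8 kb built on a pAAV backbone. It is designed for packaging a compact enhancer-driven reporter genome into recombinant adeno-associated virus. Two AAV2 inverted terminal repeats flank the expression cassette and supply the cis signals needed for replication and encapsidation of the intervening DNA when helper functions are provided in trans. Outside the ITRs, the bacterial portion carries a high-copy ColE1/pUC-type origin, an ampicillin resistance gene (β-lactamase) with its own promoter, and an M13 phage origin. Small remnants of the pBR322 bom and rop regions are also present. The record lists a recombination-deficient cloning strain as host, which fits the tendency of ITRs to rearrange.

The payload places the AiE0512h enhancer upstream of a minimal beta-globin promoter (minBG). This minimal promoter is expected to have little activity alone, so expression specificity depends on the enhancer. Neither element is annotated in the feature table, but both presumably lie in the unannotated stretch between the left ITR and the reporter coding sequence. They drive SYFP2, a monomeric, rapidly maturing yellow fluorescent protein derived from Aequorea victoria. It is followed by WPRE3, a shortened woodchuck hepatitis virus posttranscriptional regulatory element, detected as two WPRE fragments, which boosts transcript stability and expression. A bovine growth hormone polyadenylation signal ends the cassette.

According to the record, AiE0512h was designed to direct AAV-mediated transgene expression to cortical Sst+ neurons. The construct therefore serves as a fluorescent reporter vector for labelling and evaluating access to this population, and it belongs to a larger collection of enhancer AAVs targeting cortical cell types.
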