Addgene plasmid #223984: AiP12355 - pAAV-AiE0512h-minBG-SYFP2-WPRE3-BGHpA (Alias: CN2355)
Purpose: AiE0512h is an enhancer sequence, designed to drive AAV-mediated transgene expression incortical Sst+ neurons
Depositing lab: Allen Institute for Brain Science & Jonathan Ting. Depositing organization: Allen Institute. Publication: A suite of enhancer AAVs and transgenic mouse lines for genetic access to cortical cell types. Ben-Simon Y, Hooper M, Narayan S, Daigle TL, Dwivedi D, Way SW, Oster A, Stafford DA, Mich JK, Taormina MJ, Martinez RA, Opitz-Araya X, Roth JR, Alexander JR, Allen S, Amster A, Arbuckle J, Ayala A, Baker PM, Bakken TE, Barcelli T, Barta S, Bendrick J, Bertagnolli D, Bielstein C, Bishwakarma P, Bowlus J, Boyer G, Brouner K, Casian B, Casper T, Chakka AB, Chakrabarty R, Chance RK, Chavan S, Clark M, Colbert K, Collman F, Daniel S, Departee M, DiValentin P, Donadio N, Dotson N, Egdorf T, Fliss T, Gabitto M, Garcia J, Gary A, Gasperini M, Gloe J, Goldy J, Gore BB, Graybuck L, Greisman N, Haeseleer F, Halterman C, Haradon Z, Hastings SD, Helback O, Ho W, Hockemeyer D, Huang C, Huff S, Hunker A, Johansen N, Jones D, Juneau Z, Kalmbach B, Kannan M, Khem S, Kussick E, Kutsal R, Larsen R, Lee C, Lee AY, Leibly M, Lenz GH, Li S, Liang E, Lusk N, Madigan Z, Malloy J, Malone J, McCue R, Melchor J, Mollenkopf T, Moosman S, Morin E, Newman D, Ng L, Ngo K, Omstead V, Otto S, Oyama A, Pena N, Pham T, Phillips E, Pom CA, Potekhina L, Ransford S, Ray PL, Rette D, Reynoldson C, Rimorin C, Rocha D, Ruiz A, Sanchez REA, Sawyer L, Sedeno-Cortes A, Sevigny JP, Shapovalova N, Shepard N, Shulga L, Sigler AR, Siverts L, Soliman S, Somasundaram S, Staats B, Stewart K, Szelenyi E, Tieu M, Trader C, Tran A, van Velthoven CTJ, Walker M, Wang Y, Weed N, Wirthlin M, Wood T, Wynalda B, Yao Z, Zhou T, Ariza J, Dee N, Reding M, Ronellenfitch K, Mufti S, Sunkin SM, Smith KA, Esposito L, Waters J, Thyagarajan B, Yao S, Lein ES, Zeng H, Levi BP, Ngai J, Ting JT, Tasic B. Cell. 2025 May 16:S0092-8674(25)00513-6. doi: 10.1016/j.cell.2025.05.002. PubMed 40403729.
Backbone
  Vector backbone: pAAV
  Vector type: AAV
Growth in bacteria
  Bacterial resistance: Ampicillin, 100 μg/mL
  Growth temperature: 30°C
  Growth strain: NEB Stable
  Copy number: High Copy
Gene/Insert
  Gene/Insert name: SYFP2
  Species: Synthetic
  Mutation: NA
  Promoter: minBG
  Cloning method: Other
Terms and licenses: Academic/Nonprofit Terms; Industry Terms: Not Available to Industry
Depositor comments: Cloning Method: RE Cloning
How to cite: AiP12355 - pAAV-AiE0512h-minBG-SYFP2-WPRE3-BGHpA (Alias: CN2355) was a gift from Allen Institute for Brain Science & Jonathan Ting (Addgene plasmid # 223984 ; http://n2t.net/addgene:223984 ; RRID:Addgene_223984)
